>Addgene plasmid #83468 | Tet-myr-GFP | depositor full sequence | sequence record 159297 | Tet-myr-GFP sequence 13661 bps
TGGAAGGGCTAATTCACTCCCAAAGAAGACAAGATATCCTTGATCTGTGGATCTACCACACACAAGGCTA
CTTCCCTGATTAGCAGAACTACACACCAGGGCCAGGGGTCAGATATCCACTGACCTTTGGATGGTGCTAC
AAGCTAGTACCAGTTGAGCCAGATAAGGTAGAAGAGGCCAATAAAGGAGAGAACACCAGCTTGTTACACC
CTGTGAGCCTGCATGGGATGGATGACCCGGAGAGAGAAGTGTTAGAGTGGAGGTTTGACAGCCGCCTAGC
ATTTCATCACGTGGCCCGAGAGCTGCATCCGGAGTACTTCAAGAACTGCTGATATCGAGCTTGCTACAAG
GGACTTTCCGCTGGGGACTTTCCAGGGAGGCGTGGCCTGGGCGGGACTGGGGAGTGGCGAGCCCTCAGAT
CCTGCATATAAGCAGCTGCTTTTTGCCTGTACTGGGTCTCTCTGGTTAGACCAGATCTGAGCCTGGGAGC
TCTCTGGCTAACTAGGGAACCCACTGCTTAAGCCTCAATAAAGCTTGCCTTGAGTGCTTCAAGTAGTGTG
TGCCCGTCTGTTGTGTGACTCTGGTAACTAGAGATCCCTCAGACCCTTTTAGTCAGTGTGGAAAATCTCT
AGCAGTGGCGCCCGAACAGGGACTTGAAAGCGAAAGGGAAACCAGAGGAGCTCTCTCGACGCAGGACTCG
GCTTGCTGAAGCGCGCACGGCAAGAGGCGAGGGGCGGCGACTGGTGAGTACGCCAAAAATTTTGACTAGC
GGAGGCTAGAAGGAGAGAGATGGGTGCGAGAGCGTCAGTATTAAGCGGGGGAGAATTAGATCGCGATGGG
AAAAAATTCGGTTAAGGCCAGGGGGAAAGAAAAAATATAAATTAAAACATATAGTATGGGCAAGCAGGGA
GCTAGAACGATTCGCAGTTAATCCTGGCCTGTTAGAAACATCAGAAGGCTGTAGACAAATACTGGGACAG
CTACAACCATCCCTTCAGACAGGATCAGAAGAACTTAGATCATTATATAATACAGTAGCAACCCTCTATT
GTGTGCATCAAAGGATAGAGATAAAAGACACCAAGGAAGCTTTAGACAAGATAGAGGAAGAGCAAAACAA
AAGTAAGACCACCGCACAGCAAGCGGCCGGCCGCTGATCTTCAGACCTGGAGGAGGAGATATGAGGGACA
ATTGGAGAAGTGAATTATATAAATATAAAGTAGTAAAAATTGAACCATTAGGAGTAGCACCCACCAAGGC
AAAGAGAAGAGTGGTGCAGAGAGAAAAAAGAGCAGTGGGAATAGGAGCTTTGTTCCTTGGGTTCTTGGGA
GCAGCAGGAAGCACTATGGGCGCAGCGTCAATGACGCTGACGGTACAGGCCAGACAATTATTGTCTGGTA
TAGTGCAGCAGCAGAACAATTTGCTGAGGGCTATTGAGGCGCAACAGCATCTGTTGCAACTCACAGTCTG
GGGCATCAAGCAGCTCCAGGCAAGAATCCTGGCTGTGGAAAGATACCTAAAGGATCAACAGCTCCTGGGG
ATTTGGGGTTGCTCTGGAAAACTCATTTGCACCACTGCTGTGCCTTGGAATGCTAGTTGGAGTAATAAAT
CTCTGGAACAGATTTGGAATCACACGACCTGGATGGAGTGGGACAGAGAAATTAACAATTACACAAGCTT
AATACACTCCTTAATTGAAGAATCGCAAAACCAGCAAGAAAAGAATGAACAAGAATTATTGGAATTAGAT
AAATGGGCAAGTTTGTGGAATTGGTTTAACATAACAAATTGGCTGTGGTATATAAAATTATTCATAATGA
TAGTAGGAGGCTTGGTAGGTTTAAGAATAGTTTTTGCTGTACTTTCTATAGTGAATAGAGTTAGGCAGGG
ATATTCACCATTATCGTTTCAGACCCACCTCCCAACCCCGAGGGGACCCGACAGGCCCGAAGGAATAGAA
GAAGAAGGTGGAGAGAGAGACAGAGACAGATCCATTCGATTAGTGAACGGATCGGCACTGCGTGCGCCAA
TTCTGCAGACAAATGGCAGTATTCATCCACAATTTTAAAAGAAAAGGGGGGATTGGGGGGTACAGTGCAG
GGGAAAGAATAGTAGACATAATAGCAACAGACATACAAACTAAAGAATTACAAAAACAAATTACAAAAAT
TCAAAATTTTCGGGTTTATTACAGGGACAGCAGAGATCCAGTTTGGTTAGTACCGGGCCCGCTCTAGTCC
GGAATCAGTCCTGCTCCTCGGCCACGAAGTGCACGCAGTTGCCGGCCGGGTCGCGCAGGGCGAACTCCCG
CCCCCACGGCTGCTCGCCGATCTCGGTCATGGCCGGCCCGGAGGCGTCCCGGAAGTTCGTGGACACGACC
TCCGACCACTCGGCGTACAGCTCGTCCAGGCCGCGCACCCACACCCAGGCCAGGGTGTTGTCCGGCACCA
CCTGGTCCTGGACCGCGCTGATGAACAGGGTCACGTCGTCCCGGACCACACCGGCGAAGTCGTCCTCCAC
GAAGTCCCGGGAGAACCCGAGCCGGTCGGTCCAGAACTCGACCGCTCCGGCGACGTCGCGCGCGGTGAGC
ACCGGAACGGCACTGGTCAACTTGGCCATGGTGGCCCTCCTATAGTGAGTCGTATTATACTATGCCGATA
TACTATGCCGATGATTAATTGTCAACACGTGCTGCAGGTCCGAGGTTCTAGACGAGTTTACTCCCTATCA
GTGATAGAGAACGATGTCGAGTTTACTCCCTATCAGTGATAGAGAACGTATGTCGAGTTTACTCCCTATC
AGTGATAGAGAACGTATGTCGAGTTTACTCCCTATCAGTGATAGAGAACGTATGTCGAGTTTATCCCTAT
CAGTGATAGAGAACGTATGTCGAGTTTACTCCCTATCAGTGATAGAGAACGTATGTCGAGGTAGGCGTGT
ACGGTGGGAGGCCTATATAAGCAGAGCTCGTTTAGTGAACCGTCAGATCGCACCGGTTGCAGATATCAAC
AAGTTTGTACAAAAAAGTTGGCATGGGGAGCAGCAAGAGCAAGCCCAAGGACCCCAGCCAGCGCCGGCGC
AGGCCTGGATCCGCGGCCGCCATGGTGAGCAAGGGCGAGGAGCTGTTCACCGGGGTGGTGCCCATCCTGG
TCGAGCTGGACGGCGACGTAAACGGCCACAAGTTCAGCGTGTCCGGCGAGGGCGAGGGCGATGCCACCTA
CGGCAAGCTGACCCTGAAGTTCATCTGCACCACCGGCAAGCTGCCCGTGCCCTGGCCCACCCTCGTGACC
ACCCTGACCTACGGCGTGCAGTGCTTCAGCCGCTACCCCGACCACATGAAGCAGCACGACTTCTTCAAGT
CCGCCATGCCCGAAGGCTACGTCCAGGAGCGCACCATCTTCTTCAAGGACGACGGCAACTACAAGACCCG
CGCCGAGGTGAAGTTCGAGGGCGACACCCTGGTGAACCGCATCGAGCTGAAGGGCATCGACTTCAAGGAG
GACGGCAACATCCTGGGGCACAAGCTGGAGTACAACTACAACAGCCACAACGTCTATATCATGGCCGACA
AGCAGAAGAACGGCATCAAGGTGAACTTCAAGATCCGCCACAACATCGAGGACGGCAGCGTGCAGCTCGC
CGACCACTACCAGCAGAACACCCCCATCGGCGACGGCCCCGTGCTGCTGCCCGACAACCACTACCTGAGC
ACCCAGTCCGCCCTGAGCAAAGACCCCAACGAGAAGCGCGATCACATGGTCCTGCTGGAGTTCGTGACCG
CCGCCGGGATCACTCTCGGCATGGACGAGCTGTACAAGTAACCCAACTTTCTTGTACAAAGTGGTTGATA
TCGACTACAAGGACGACGATGACAAGATCGACTACAAGGACGACGATGACAAGATCGACTACAAGGACGA
CGATGACAATCCATCACACTGGCGGCCGCTCTAAATCGATAGTTTGTTTGAATGAGGCTTCAGTACTTTA
CAGAATCGTTGCCTGCACATCTTGGAAACACTTGCTGGGATTACTTCTTCAGGTTAACCCAACAGAAGGC
TCGAGAAGGTATATTGCTGTTGACAGTGAGCGATCTCGCTTGGGCGAGAGTAAGTAGTGAAGCCACAGAT
GTACTTACTCTCGCCCAAGCGAGAGTGCCTACTGCCTCGGAATTCAAGGGGCTACTTTAGGAGCAATTAT
CTTGTTTACTAAAACTGAATACCTTGCTATCTCTTTGATACATTTTTACAAAGCTGAATTAAAATGGTAT
AAATTAAATCACTTTTTTCAATTGGAAGACTAATGCGGCCGGCCATTACTCCGTCTCGTGTCTTGTTGCA
TATGTCTGCTGGTTTGTTTGATGTTGTTTGCGGGCGGGCCCTATAGTGAGTCGTATTACCTAGGACGCGT
GGCCTCCGCGCCGGGTTTTGGCGCCTCCCGCGGGCGCCCCCCTCCTCACGGCGAGCGCTGCCACGTCAGA
CGAAGGGCGCAGCGAGCGTCCTGATCCTTCCGCCCGGACGCTCAGGACAGCGGCCCGCTGCTCATAAGAC
TCGGCCTTAGAACCCCAGTATCAGCAGAAGGACATTTTAGGACGGGACTTGGGTGACTCTAGGGCACTGG
TTTTCTTTCCAGAGAGCGGAACAGGCGAGGAAAAGTAGTCCCTTCTCGGCGATTCTGCGGAGGGATCTCC
GTGGGGCGGTGAACGCCGATGATTATATAAGGACGCGCCGGGTGTGGCACAGCTAGTTCCGTCGCAGCCG
GGATTTGGGTCGCGGTTCTTGTTTGTGGATCGCTGTGATCGTCACTTGGTGAGTAGCGGGCTGCTGGGCT
GGCCGGGGCTTTCGTGGCCGCCGGGCCGCTCGGTGGGACGGAAGCGTGTGGAGAGACCGCCAAGGGCTGT
AGTCTGGGTCCGCGAGCAAGGTTGCCCTGAACTGGGGGTTGGGGGGAGCGCAGCAAAATGGCGGCTGTTC
CCGAGTCTTGAATGGAAGACGCTTGTGAGGCGGGCTGTGAGGTCGTTGAAACAAGGTGGGGGGCATGGTG
GGCGGCAAGAACCCAAGGTCTTGAGGCCTTCGCTAATGCGGGAAAGCTCTTATTCGGGTGAGATGGGCTG
GGGCACCATCTGGGGACCCTGACGTGAAGTTTGTCACTGACTGGAGAACTCGGTTTGTCGTCTGTTGCGG
GGGCGGCAGTTATGGCGGTGCCGTTGGGCAGTGCACCCGTACCTTTGGGAGCGCGCGCCCTCGTCGTGTC
GTGACGTCACCCGTTCTGTTGGCTTATAATGCAGGGTGGGGCCACCTGCCGGTAGGTGTGCGGTAGGCTT
TTCTCCGTCGCAGGACGCAGGGTTCGGGCCTAGGGTAGGCTCTCCTGAATCGACAGGCGCCGGACCTCTG
GTGAGGGGAGGGATAAGTGAGGCGTCAGTTTCTTTGGTCGGTTTTATGTACCTATCTTCTTAAGTAGCTG
AAGCTCCGGTTTTGAACTATGCGCTCGGGGTTGGCGAGTGTGTTTTGTGAAGTTTTTTAGGCACCTTTTG
AAATGTAATCATTTGGGTCAATATGTAATTTTCAGTGTTAGACTAGTAAATTGTCCGCTAAATTCTGGCC
GTTTTTGGCTTTTTTGTTAGACGCTAGCGGATCCATAACTTCGTATAGTATACATTATACGAAGTTATGC
CACCATGTCTAGGCTGGACAAGAGCAAAGTCATAAACGGAGCTCTGGAATTACTCAATGGTGTCGGTATC
GAAGGCCTGACGACAAGGAAACTCGCTCAAAAGCTGGGAGTTGAGCAGCCTACCCTGTACTGGCACGTGA
AGAACAAGCGGGCCCTGCTCGATGCCCTGCCAATCGAGATGCTGGACAGGCATCATACCCACTTCTGCCC
CCTGGAAGGCGAGTCATGGCAAGACTTTCTGCGGAACAACGCCAAGTCATACCGCTGTGCTCTCCTCTCA
CATCGCGACGGGGCTAAAGTGCATCTCGGCACCCGCCCAACAGAGAAACAGTACGAAACCCTGGAAAATC
AGCTCGCGTTCCTGTGTCAGCAAGGCTTCTCCCTGGAGAACGCACTGTACGCTCTGTCCGCCGTGGGCCA
CTTTACACTGGGCTGCGTATTGGAGGAACAGGAGCATCAAGTAGCAAAAGAGGAAAGAGAGACACCTACC
ACCGATTCTATGCCCCCACTTCTGAGACAAGCAATTGAGCTGTTCGACCGGCAGGGAGCCGAACCTGCCT
TCCTTTTCGGCCTGGAACTAATCATATGTGGCCTGGAGAAACAGCTAAAGTGCGAAAGCGGCGGGCCGAC
CGACGCCCTTGACGATTTTGACTTAGACATGCTCCCAGCCGATGCCCTTGACGATTTTGACCTTGACATG
CTCCCCGGGTAAATAACTTCGTATAGTATACATTATACGAAGTTATGGATCCGCGGCCGCAAATTCCGCC
CCTCTCCCTCCCCCCCCCCTAACGTTACTGGCCGAAGCCGCTTGGAATAAGGCCGGTGTGCGTTTGTCTA
TATGTTATTTTCCACCATATTGCCGTCTTTTGGCAATGTGAGGGCCCGGAAACCTGGCCCTGTCTTCTTG
ACGAGCATTCCTAGGGGTCTTTCCCCTCTCGCCAAAGGAATGCAAGGTCTGTTGAATGTCGTGAAGGAAG
CAGTTCCTCTGGAAGCTTCTTGAAGACAAACAACGTCTGTAGCGACCCTTTGCAGGCAGCGGAACCCCCC
ACCTGGCGACAGGTGCCTCTGCGGCCAAAAGCCACGTGTATAAGATACACCTGCAAAGGCGGCACAACCC
CAGTGCCACGTTGTGAGTTGGATAGTTGTGGAAAGAGTCAAATGGCTCTCCTCAAGCGTATTCAACAAGG
GGCTGAAGGATGCCCAGAAGGTACCCCATTGTATGGGATCTGATCTGGGGCCTCGGTGCACATGCTTTAC
ATGTGTTTAGTCGAGGTTAAAAAAACGTCTAGGCCCCCCGAACCACGGGGACGTGGTTTTCCTTTGAAAA
ACACGATAATACCATGGCCACCGAGTACAAGCCCACGGTGCGCCTCGCCACCCGCGACGACGTCCCCCGG
GCCGTACGCACCCTCGCCGCCGCGTTCGCCGACTACCCCGCCACGCGCCACACCGTCGACCCGGACCGCC
ACATCGAGCGGGTCACCGAGCTGCAAGAACTCTTCCTCACGCGCGTCGGGCTCGACATCGGCAAGGTGTG
GGTCGCGGACGACGGCGCCGCGGTGGCGGTCTGGACCACGCCGGAGAGCGTCGAAGCGGGGGCGGTGTTC
GCCGAGATCGGCTCGCGCATGGCCGAGTTGAGCGGTTCCCGGCTGGCCGCGCAGCAACAGATGGAAGGCC
TCCTGGCGCCGCACCGGCCCAAGGAGCCCGCGTGGTTCCTGGCCACCGTCGGCGTCTCGCCCGACCACCA
GGGCAAGGGTCTGGGCAGCGCCGTCGTGCTCCCCGGAGTGGAGGCGGCCGAGCGCGCTGGGGTGCCCGCC
TTCCTGGAGACCTCCGCGCCCCGCAACCTCCCCTTCTACGAGCGGCTCGGCTTCACCGTCACCGCCGACG
TCGAGGTGCCCGAAGGACCGCGCACCTGGTGCATGACCCGCAAGCCCGGTGCCTGAGTTCGCGTCTGGAA
CAATCAACCTCTGGATTACAAAATTTGTGAAAGATTGACTGGTATTCTTAACTATGTTGCTCCTTTTACG
CTATGTGGATACGCTGCTTTAATGCCTTTGTATCATGCTATTGCTTCCCGTATGGCTTTCATTTTCTCCT
CCTTGTATAAATCCTGGTTGCTGTCTCTTTATGAGGAGTTGTGGCCCGTTGTCAGGCAACGTGGCGTGGT
GTGCACTGTGTTTGCTGACGCAACCCCCACTGGTTGGGGCATTGCCACCACCTGTCAGCTCCTTTCCGGG
ACTTTCGCTTTCCCCCTCCCTATTGCCACGGCGGAACTCATCGCCGCCTGCCTTGCCCGCTGCTGGACAG
GGGCTCGGCTGTTGGGCACTGACAATTCCGTGGTGTTGTCGGGGAAGCTGACGTCCTTTCCATGGCTGCT
CGCCTGTGTTGCCACCTGGATTCTGCGCGGGACGTCCTTCTGCTACGTCCCTTCGGCCCTCAATCCAGCG
GACCTTCCTTCCCGCGGCCTGCTGCCGGCTCTGCGGCCTCTTCCGCGTCTTCGCCTTCGCCCTCAGACGA
GTCGGATCTCCCTTTGGGCCGCCTCCCCGCCTGGAATTAATTCTGCAGTCGAGACCTAGAAAAACATGGA
GCAATCACAAGTAGCAATACAGCAGCTACCAATGCTGATTGTGCCTGGCTAGAAGCACAAGAGGAGGAGG
AGGTGGGTTTTCCAGTCACACCTCAGGTACCTTTAAGACCAATGACTTACAAGGCAGCTGTAGATCTTAG
CCACTTTTTAAAAGAAAAGAGGGGACTGGAAGGGCTAATTCACTCCCAACGAAGACAAGATCTGCTTTTT
GCTTGTACTGGGTCTCTCTGGTTAGACCAGATCTGAGCCTGGGAGCTCTCTGGCTAACTAGGGAACCCAC
TGCTTAAGCCTCAATAAAGCTTGCCTTGAGTGCTTCAAGTAGTGTGTGCCCGTCTGTTGTGTGACTCTGG
TAACTAGAGATCCCTCAGACCCTTTTAGTCAGTGTGGAAAATCTCTAGCAGTAGTAGTTCATGTCATCTT
ATTATTCAGTATTTATAACTTGCAAAGAAATGAATATCAGAGAGTGAGAGGCCTTGACATTGTTTAAACC
CGCTGATCAGCCTCGACTGTGCCTTCTAGTTGCCAGCCATCTGTTGTTTGCCCCTCCCCCGTGCCTTCCT
TGACCCTGGAAGGTGCCACTCCCACTGTCCTTTCCTAATAAAATGAGGAAATTGCATCGCATTGTCTGAG
TAGGTGTCATTCTATTCTGGGGGGTGGGGTGGGGCAGGACAGCAAGGGGGAGGATTGGGAAGACAATAGC
AGGCATGCTGGGGATGCGGTGGGCTCTATGGCTTCTGAGGCGGAAAGAACCAGCTGGGGCTCTAGGGGGT
ATCCCC
[124 nt withheld, positions 9037-9160]
C
[91 nt withheld, positions 9162-9252]
A
[49 nt withheld, positions 9254-9302]
CCTTTGACGTTGGAGTCCACGTTCTTT
[37 nt withheld, positions 9330-9366]
ACCCTATCTCGGTCTATTCTTTTGATTTATAAGGGATTTTGCCGATTTCGGCCTATTGGTTAAAAAATGA
GCTGATTTAACAAAAATTTAACGCGAATTAATTCTGTGGAATGTGTGTCAGTTAGGGTGTGGAAAGTCCC
CAGGCTCCCCAGCAGGCAGAAGTATGCAAAGCATGCATCTCAATTAGTCAGCAACCAGGTGTGGAAAGTC
CCCAGGCTCCCCAGCAGGCAGAAGTATGCAAAGCATGCATCTCAATTAGTCAGCAACCATAGTCCCGCCC
CTAACTCCGCCCATCCCGCCCCTAACTCCGCCCAGTTCCGCCCATTCTCCGCCCCATGGCTGACTAATTT
TTTTTATTTATGCAGAGGCCGAGGCCGCCTCTGCCTCTGAGCTATTCCAGAAGTAGTGAGGAGGCTTTTT
TGGAGGCCTAGGCTTTTGCAAAAAGCTCCCGGGAGCTTGTATATCCATTTTCGGATCTGATCAGCACGTG
ATGAAAAAGCCTGAACTCACCGCGACGTCTGTCGAGAAGTTTCTGATCGAAAAGTTCGACAGCGTCTCCG
ACCTGATGCAGCTCTCGGAGGGCGAAGAATCTCGTGCTTTCAGCTTCGATGTAGGAGGGCGTGGATATGT
CCTGCGGGTAAATAGCTGCGCCGATGGTTTCTACAAAGATCGTTATGTTTATCGGCACTTTGCATCGGCC
GCGCTCCCGATTCCGGAAGTGCTTGACATTGGGGAATTAATTCAGCGAGAGCCTGACCTATTGCATCTCC
CGCCGTGCACAGGGTGTCACGTTGCAAGACCTGCCTGAAACCGAACTGCCCGCTGTTCTGCAGCCGGTCG
CGGAGGCCATGGATGCGATCGCTGCGGCCGATCTTAGCCAGACGAGCGGGTTCGGCCCATTCGGACCGCA
AGGAATCGGTCAATACACTACATGGCGTGATTTCATATGCGCGATTGCTGATCCCCATGTGTATCACTGG
CAAACTGTGATGGACGACACCGTCAGTGCGTCCGTCGCGCAGGCTCTCGATGAGCTGATGCTTTGGGCCG
AGGACTGCCCCGAAGTCCGGCACCTCGTGCACGCGGATTTCGGCTCCAACAATGTCCTGACGGACAATGG
CCGCATAACAGCGGTCATTGACTGGAGCGAGGCGATGTTCGGGGATTCCCAATACGAGGTCGCCAACATC
TTCTTCTGGAGGCCGTGGTTGGCTTGTATGGAGCAGCAGACGCGCTACTTCGAGCGGAGGCATCCGGAGC
TTGCAGGATCGCCGCGGCTCCGGGCGTATATGCTCCGCATTGGTCTTGACCAACTCTATCAGAGCTTGGT
TGACGGCAATTTCGATGATGCAGCTTGGGCGCAGGGTCGATGCGACGCAATCGTCCGATCCGGAGCCGGG
ACTGTCGGGCGTACACAAATCGCCCGCAGAAGCGCGGCCGTCTGGACCGATGGCTGTGTAGAAGTACTCG
CCGATAGTGGAAACCGACGCCCCAGCACTCGTCCGAGGGCAAAGGAATAGCACGTGCTACGAGATTTCGA
TTCCACCGCCGCCTTCTATGAAAGGTTGGGCTTCGGAATCGTTTTCCGGGACGCCGGCTGGATGATCCTC
CAGCGCGGGGATCTCATGCTGGAGTTCTTCGCCCACCCCAACTTGTTTATTGCAGCTTATAATGGTTACA
AATAAAGCAATAGCATCACAAATTTCACAAATAAAGCATTTTTTTCACTGCATTCTAGTTGTGGTTTGTC
CAAACTCATCAATGTATCTTATCATGTCTGTATACCGTCGACCTCTAGCTAGAGCTTGGCGTAATCATGG
TCATAGCTGTTTCCTGTGTGAAATTGTTATCCGCTCACAATTCCACACAACATACGAGCCGGAAGCATAA
AGTGTAAAGCCTGGGGTGCCTAATGAGTGAGCTAACTCACATTAATTGCGTTGCGCTCACTGCCCGCTTT
CCAGTCGGGAAACCTGTCGTGCCAGCTGCATTAATGAATCGGCCAACGCGCGGGGAGAGGCGGTTTGCGT
ATTGGGCGCTCTTCCGCTTCCTCGCTCACTGACTCGCTGCGCTCGGTCGTTCGGCTGCGGCGAGCGGTAT
CAGCTCACTCAAAGGCGGTAATACGGTTATCCACAGAATCAGGGGATAACGCAGGAAAGAACATGTGAGC
AAAAGGCCAGCAAAAGGCCAGGAACCGTAAAAAGGCCGCGTTGCTGGCGTTTTTCCATAGGCTCCGCCCC
CCTGACGAGCATCACAAAAATCGACGCTCAAGTCAGAGGTGGCGAAACCCGACAGGACTATAAAGATACC
AGGCGTTTCCCCCTGGAAGCTCCCTCGTGCGCTCTCCTGTTCCGACCCTGCCGCTTACCGGATACCTGTC
CGCCTTTCTCCCTTCGGGAAGCGTGGCGCTTTCTCATAGCTCACGCTGTAGGTATCTCAGTTCGGTGTAG
GTCGTTCGCTCCAAGCTGGGCTGTGTGCACGAACCCCCCGTTCAGCCCGACCGCTGCGCCTTATCCGGTA
ACTATCGTCTTGAGTCCAACCCGGTAAGACACGACTTATCGCCACTGGCAGCAGCCACTGGTAACAGGAT
TAGCAGAGCGAGGTATGTAGGCGGTGCTACAGAGTTCTTGAAGTGGTGGCCTAACTACGGCTACACTAGA
AGAACAGTATTTGGTATCTGCGCTCTGCTGAAGCCAGTTACCTTCGGAAAAAGAGTTGGTAGCTCTTGAT
CCGGCAAACAAACCACCGCTGGTAGCGGTGGTTTTTTTGTTTGCAAGCAGCAGATTACGCGCAGAAAAAA
AGGATCTCAAGAAGATCCTTTGATCTTTTCTACGGGGTCTGACGCTCAGTGGAACGAAAACTCACGTTAA
GGGATTTTGGTCATGAGATTATCAAAAAGGATCTTCACCTAGATCCTTTTAAATTAAAAATGAAGTTTTA
AATCAATCTAAAGTATATATGAGTAAACTTGGTCTGACAGTTACCAATGCTTAATCAGTGAGGCACCTAT
CTCAGCGATCTGTCTATTTCGTTCATCCATAGTTGCCTGACTCCCCGTCGTGTAGATAACTACGATACGG
GAGGGCTTACCATCTGGCCCCAGTGCTGCAATGATACCGCGAGACCCACGCTCACCGGCTCCAGATTTAT
CAGCAATAAACCAGCCAGCCGGAAGGGCCGAGCGCAGAAGTGGTCCTGCAACTTTATCCGCCTCCATCCA
GTCTATTAATTGTTGCCGGGAAGCTAGAGTAAGTAGTTCGCCAGTTAATAGTTTGCGCAACGTTGTTGCC
ATTGCTACAGGCATCGTGGTGTCACGCTCGTCGTTTGGTATGGCTTCATTCAGCTCCGGTTCCCAACGAT
CAAGGCGAGTTACATGATCCCCCATGTTGTGCAAAAAAGCGGTTAGCTCCTTCGGTCCTCCGATCGTTGT
CAGAAGTAAGTTGGCCGCAGTGTTATCACTCATGGTTATGGCAGCACTGCATAATTCTCTTACTGTCATG
CCATCCGTAAGATGCTTTTCTGTGACTGGTGAGTACTCAACCAAGTCATTCTGAGAATAGTGTATGCGGC
GACCGAGTTGCTCTTGCCCGGCGTCAATACGGGATAATACCGCGCCACATAGCAGAACTTTAAAAGTGCT
CATCATTGGAAAACGTTCTTCGGGGCGAAAACTCTCAAGGATCTTACCGCTGTTGAGATCCAGTTCGATG
TAACCCACTCGTGCACCCAACTGATCTTCAGCATCTTTTACTTTCACCAGCGTTTCTGGGTGAGCAAAAA
CAGGAAGGCAAAATGCCGCAAAAAAGGGAATAAGGGCGACACGGAAATGTTGAATACTCATACTCTTCCT
TTTTCAATATTATTGAAGCATTTATCAGGGTTATTGTCTCATGAGCGGATACATATTTGAATGTATTTAG
AAAAATAAACAAATAGGGGTTCCGCGCACATTTCCCCGAAAAGTGCCACCTGACGTCGACGGATCGGGAG
ATCAACTTGTTTATTGCAGCTTATAATGGTTACAAATAAAGCAATAGCATCACAAATTTCACAAATAAAG
CATTTTTTTCACTGCATTCTAGTTGTGGTTTGTCCAAACTCATCAATGTATCTTATCATGTCTGGATCAA
CTGGATAACTCAAGCTAACCAAAATCATCCCAAACTTCCCACCCCATACCCTATTACCACTGCCAATTAC
CTGTGGTTTCATTTACTCTAAACCTGTGATTCCTCTGAATTATTTTCATTTTAAAGAAATTGTATTTGTT
AAATATGTACTACAAACTTAGTAGT
Features (pLannotate 1.2.2; 44 found; start..end, strand, type, name):
    377..634     +  LTR            5' LTR (truncated): truncated 5' long terminal repeat (LTR) from HIV-1
    681..806     +  misc_feature   HIV-1 Ψ: packaging signal of human immunodeficiency virus type 1
    790..1128    +  CDS            HIV-1 gag (fragment): gag protein from human immunodeficiency virus 1; gag
   1303..1536    +  misc_feature   RRE: The Rev response element (RRE) of HIV-1 allows for Rev-dependent mRNA export from the nucleus to the cytoplasm.
   1913..2013    +  CDS            Rev (fragment): human immunodeficiency virus 1 (HIV-1) Rev protein; rev; enhances nuclear export of unspliced and incompletely spliced viral mRNAs
   2063..2180    +  misc_feature   cPPT/CTS: central polypurine tract and central termination sequence of HIV-1
   2245..2619    -  CDS            BleoR: antibiotic-binding protein; Sh ble from Streptoalloteichus hindustanus; confers resistance to bleomycin, phleomycin, and Zeocin™
   2639..2686    -  promoter       EM7 promoter: synthetic bacterial promoter&nbsp
   2713..2991    +  promoter       tight TRE promoter (fragment): Tet-responsive promoter PTight, consisting of seven tet operator sequences followed by the minimal CMV promoter
   3010..3027    +  protein_bind   attB1 (fragment): mutant version of attB; core recombination site for the Gateway® BP reaction BP Clonase™
   3033..3074    +  CDS            myr: N-myristoylation signal from Src kinase (Pellman et al., 1985; Kaplan et al., 1988)
   3102..3821    +  CDS            EGFP: the original enhanced GFP (Yang et al., 1996) mammalian codon-optimized
   3821..3845    -  protein_bind   attB2: mutant version of attB; recombination site for the Gateway® BP reaction BP Clonase™
   3856..3876    +  CDS            FLAG (fragment): FLAG® epitope tag, followed by an enterokinase cleavage site
   3883..3903    +  CDS            FLAG (fragment): FLAG® epitope tag, followed by an enterokinase cleavage site
   3910..3929    +  CDS            FLAG (fragment): FLAG® epitope tag, followed by an enterokinase cleavage site
   3968..4061    +  ncRNA          5' miR-30a: sequence upstream of the 71-nt precursor of the human miR-30a microRNA (Zeng et al., 2002) miRNA
   4173..4285    +  ncRNA          3' miR-30a: sequence downstream of the 71-nt precursor of the human miR-30a microRNA (Zeng et al., 2002) miRNA
   4380..4398    -  promoter       T7 promoter: promoter for bacteriophage T7 RNA polymerase
   4411..5622    +  promoter       UbC promoter: human ubiquitin C promoter
   5635..5668    +  protein_bind   loxP511: Cre-mediated recombination occurs in the 8-bp core sequence (GTATACAT). loxP511 sites are compatible with each other, but incompatible with wild-type loxP sites. Cre recombinase
   5675..6382    +  CDS            rtTA3: reverse tetracycline transactivator 3 activates expression from Tet-responsive promoters in the presence of doxycycline
   6383..6416    +  protein_bind   loxP511: Cre-mediated recombination occurs in the 8-bp core sequence (GTATACAT). loxP511 sites are compatible with each other, but incompatible with wild-type loxP sites. Cre recombinase
   6439..7011    +  misc_feature   IRES: internal ribosome entry site (IRES) of the encephalomyocarditis virus (EMCV)
   7020..7616    +  CDS            PuroR: puromycin N-acetyltransferase; pac from Streptomyces alboniger; confers resistance to puromycin
   7632..8220    +  misc_feature   WPRE: woodchuck hepatitis virus posttranscriptional regulatory element
   8237..8425    +  CDS            nef (fragment): NEF_HV1Z2 - Experimental evidence at protein level: Swiss-Prot protein existence level 1. Extracellular Nef protein targets CD4(+) T-lymphocytes for apoptosis by interacting with CXCR4 surface receptors. From Human immunodeficiency virus type 1 group M subtype D (isolate Z2/CDC-Z34) (HIV-1).
   8427..8660    +  LTR            3' LTR (ΔU3): self-inactivating 3' long terminal repeat (LTR) from HIV-1
   8767..8991    +  polyA_signal   bGH poly(A) signal: bovine growth hormone polyadenylation signal
   8995..9016    +  promoter       SV40 promoter (fragment): SV40 enhancer and early promoter
   9037..9465    +  rep_origin     f1 ori (sequence partly withheld): f1 bacteriophage origin of replication; arrow indicates direction of (+) strand synthesis
   9479..9808    +  promoter       SV40 promoter: SV40 enhancer and early promoter
   9857..10886   +  CDS            HygR (fragment): aminoglycoside phosphotransferase from E. coli; aph(4)-Ia; confers resistance to hygromycin
  10896..11021   +  CDS            ble (fragment): BLE_KLEPN - Experimental evidence at protein level: Swiss-Prot protein existence level 1. Binding protein with a strong affinity to the bleomycin family of antibiotics. Binds to CL990; an antimitotic-antibiotic compound. From Klebsiella pneumoniae.
  11016..11137   +  polyA_signal   SV40 poly(A) signal: SV40 polyadenylation signal
  11208..11230   -  protein_bind   lac operator (fragment): The lac repressor binds to the lac operator to inhibit transcription in E. coli. This inhibition can be relieved by adding lactose or isopropyl-β-D-thiogalactopyranoside (IPTG). lac repressor encoded by lacI
  11234..11264   -  promoter       lac promoter: promoter for the E. coli lac operon
  11279..11300   -  protein_bind   CAP binding site: CAP binding activates transcription in the presence of cAMP. E. coli catabolite activator protein
  11313..11405   -  CDS            lacI (fragment): lac repressor; lacI; The lac repressor binds to the lac operator to inhibit transcription in E. coli. This inhibition can be relieved by adding lactose or isopropyl-β-D-thiogalactopyranoside (IPTG).
  11588..12176   -  rep_origin     ori: high-copy-number ColE1/pMB1/pBR322/pUC origin of replication
  12347..13207   -  CDS            AmpR: β-lactamase; bla; confers resistance to ampicillin, carbenicillin, and related antibiotics
  13208..13312   -  promoter       AmpR promoter: bla
  13360..13494   +  polyA_signal   SV40 poly(A) signal: SV40 polyadenylation signal
  13661..329     +  CDS            nef (fragment) (across the origin): NEF_HV1BR - Experimental evidence at protein level: Swiss-Prot protein existence level 1. Extracellular Nef protein targets CD4(+) T-lymphocytes for apoptosis by interacting with CXCR4 surface receptors (PubMed:14990729). From Human immunodeficiency virus type 1 group M subtype B (isolate BRU/LAI) (HIV-1).
