[The description below was written by a language model from this plasmid's Addgene catalogue record and pLannotate feature annotations shown in this document.]
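Description:
Tet-myr-GFP is an HIV-1-based lentiviral vector built on the TRIPZ non-silencing shRNA control backbone, designed for doxycycline-inducible expression of membrane-targeted GFP in mammalian cells. It is propagated in E. coli through a high-copy ColE1/pUC-type origin with ampicillin resistance, and an EM7-driven BleoR cassette accounts for the Zeocin marker listed in the record. An f1 origin is also present. The viral portion contains a truncated 5' LTR, the Ψ packaging signal, a gag fragment, the RRE for Rev-dependent RNA export, cPPT/CTS, WPRE and a ΔU3 self-inactivating 3' LTR, so the transfer genome can be packaged with helper functions supplied in trans and integrates without regenerating an active viral promoter.

The payload sits downstream of a tight TRE promoter (tet operator repeats plus a minimal CMV promoter). It consists of the Src N-myristoylation signal followed by EGFP, flanked by attB1 and attB2 sites left from Gateway cloning; myristoylation anchors the fluorescent protein to cellular membranes. Just downstream, the annotation detects three partial FLAG matches and the miR-30a flanking sequences inherited from the TRIPZ shRNA scaffold. The table does not show whether the FLAG repeats are translated in frame with GFP.

A second cassette uses the human UbC promoter to express rtTA3, flanked by loxP511 sites, linked through an EMCV IRES to puromycin N-acetyltransferase. This makes the system all-in-one: transduced cells are selected with puromycin and constitutively produce the transactivator, which switches on myr-GFP when doxycycline is added. Outside the LTRs, an SV40 promoter followed by a hygromycin-resistance fragment is annotated, but hygromycin is not listed as a selectable marker. The associated work concerns adhesion and Hippo signalling, though the record does not state the construct's specific role in it.
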