Addgene plasmid #83468: Tet-myr-GFP
Purpose: Lentiviral vector for doxycycline-inducible expression of membrane targeted-GFP in mammalian cells
Depositing lab: Barry Gumbiner. Depositing organization: University of Virginia. Publication: Adhesion to fibronectin regulates Hippo signaling via the FAK-Src-PI3K pathway. Kim NG, Gumbiner BM. J Cell Biol. 2015 Aug 3;210(3):503-15. doi: 10.1083/jcb.201501025. Epub 2015 Jul 27. PubMed 26216901.
Backbone
  Vector backbone: TRIPZ-non-silencing shRNA control
  Backbone manufacturer: GE-Healthcare
  Backbone size w/o insert (bp): 12872
  Vector type: Mammalian Expression, Lentiviral
  Selectable markers: Puromycin, Zeocin
Growth in bacteria
  Bacterial resistance: Ampicillin, 100 μg/mL
  Growth temperature: 37°C
  Growth strain: NEB Stable
  Copy number: Unknown
Gene/Insert
  Gene/Insert name: Myristoylated GFP
  Insert size (bp): 789
  Promoter: doxycycline-inducible promoter
  Cloning method: Gateway Cloning
  Sequencing primers: 5′ LNCX; 3′ hUBCpro-F
Terms and licenses: Academic/Nonprofit Terms; Industry Terms: Not Available to Industry
How to cite: Tet-myr-GFP was a gift from Barry Gumbiner (Addgene plasmid # 83468 ; http://n2t.net/addgene:83468 ; RRID:Addgene_83468)
