>Addgene plasmid #83468 | Tet-myr-GFP | addgene partial sequence | sequence record 161822 | LNCX 5'-AGCTCGTTTAGTGAACCGTCAGATC-3'
GATATCAACAAGTTTGTACAAAAAAGTTGGCATGGGGAGCAGCAAGAGCAAGCCCAAGGACCCCAGCCAG
CGCCGGCGCAGGCCTGGATCCGCGGCCGCCATGGTGAGCAAGGGCGAGGAGCTGTTCACCGGGGTGGTGC
CCATCCTGGTCGAGCTGGACGGCGACGTAAACGGCCACAAGTTCAGCGTGTCCGGCGAGGGCGAGGGCGA
TGCCACCTACGGCAAGCTGACCCTGAAGTTCATCTGCACCACCGGCAAGCTGCCCGTGCCCTGGCCCACC
CTCGTGACCACCCTGACCTACGGCGTGCAGTGCTTCAGCCGCTACCCCGACCACATGAAGCAGCACGACT
TCTTCAAGTCCGCCATGCCCGAAGGCTACGTCCAGGAGCGCACCATCTTCTTCAAGGACGACGGCAACTA
CAAGACCCGCGCCGAGGTGAAGTTCGAGGGCGACACCCTGGTGAACCGCATCGAGCTGAAGGGCATCGAC
TTCAAGGAGGACGGCAACATCCTGGGGCACAAGCTGGAGTACAACTACAACAGCCACAACGTCTATATCA
TGGCCGACAAGCAGAAGAACGGCATCAAGGTGAACTTCAAGATCCGCCACAACATCGAGGACGGCAGCGT
GCAGCTCGCCGACCACTACCAGCAGAACACCCCCATCGGCGACGGCCCCGTGCTGCTGCCCGACAACCAC
TACCTGAGCACCCAGTCCGCCCTGAGCAAAGACCCCAACGAGAAGCGCGATCACATGGTCCTGCTGGAGT
TCGTGACCGCCGCCGGGATCACTCTCGGCATGGACGAGCTGTACAAGTAACCCAACTTTCTTGTACAAAG
TGGTTGATATCGACTACAAGGACGACGATGACAAGATCGACTACAAGGACGACGATGACAAGATCGACTA
CAAGGACGACGATGACAATCCATCACACTGGCGGCCGCTCTAAATCGATAGTTTGTTTGAATGAGGCTTC
AGTACTTTACAG
