>Addgene plasmid #83468 | Tet-myr-GFP | addgene partial sequence | sequence record 161827 | hUBCpro-R 5'-CTAAGGCCGAGTCTTATGAGCAG-3'
CTGAGCGTCCGGGCGGAAGGATCAGGACGCTCGCTGCGCCCTTCGTCTGACGTGGCAGCGCTCGCCGTGA
GGAGGGGGGCGCCCGCGGGAGGCGCCAAAACCCGGCGCGGAGGCCACGCGTCCTAGGTAATACGACTCAC
TATAGGGCCCGCCCGCAAACAACATCAAACAAACCAGCAGACATATGCAACAAGACACGAGACGGAGTAA
TGGCCGGCCGCATTAGTCTTCCAATTGAAAAAAGTGATTTAATTTATACCATTTTAATTCAGCTTTGTAA
AAATGTATCAAAGAGATAGCAAGGTATTCAGTTTTAGTAAACAAGATAATTGCTCCTAAAGTAGCCCCTT
GAATTCCGAGGCAGTAGGCACTCTCGCTTGGGCGAGAGTAAGTACATCTGTGGCTTCACTACTTACTCTC
GCCCAAGCGAGATCGCTCACTGTCAACAGCAATATACCTTCTCGAGCCTTCTGTTGGGTTAACCTGAAGA
AGTAATCCCAGCAAGTGTTTCCAAGATGTGCAGGCAACGATTCTGTAAAGTACTGAAGCCTCATTCAAAC
AAACTATCGATTTAGAGCGGCCGCCAGTGTGATGGATTGTCATCGTCGTCCTTGTAGTCGATCTTGTCAT
CGTCGTCCTTGTAGTCGATCTTGTCATCGTCGTCCTTGTAGTCGATATCAACCACTTTGTACAAGAAAGT
TGGGTTACTTGTACAGCTCGTCCATGCCGAGAGTGATCCCGGCGGCGGTCACGAACTCCAGCAGGACCAT
GTGATCGCGCTTCTCGTTGGGGTCTTTGCTCAGGGCGGACTGGGTGCTCAGGTAGTGGTTGTCGGGCAGC
AGCACGGGGCCGTCGCCGATGGGGGTGTTCTGCTGGTAGTGGTCGGCGAGCTGCACGCTGCCGTCCTCGA
TGTTGTGGCGGATCTTGAAGTTCACCTTGATGCCGTTCTTCTGCTTGTCGGCCATGATATAGACGTTGTG
GCTGTTGTAGTTGTACTCCAGCTTGTGCCCCAGGATGTTGCCGTCCTCCTTGAA
