>Addgene plasmid #83468 | Tet-myr-GFP | addgene partial sequence | sequence record 161830 | hUBCpro-F 5'-TGAAGCTCCGGTTTTGAACT-3'
GGCGAGTGTGTTTTGTGAAGTTTTTTAGGCACCTTTTGAAATGTAATCATTTGGGTCAATATGTAATTTT
CAGTGTTAGACTAGTAAATTGTCCGCTAAATTCTGGCCGTTTTTGGCTTTTTTGTTAGACGCTAGCGGAT
CCATAACTTCGTATAGTATACATTATACGAAGTTATGCCACCATGTCTAGGCTGGACAAGAGCAAAGTCA
TAAACGGAGCTCTGGAATTACTCAATGGTGTCGGTATCGAAGGCCTGACGACAAGGAAACTCGCTCAAAA
GCTGGGAGTTGAGCAGCCTACCCTGTACTGGCACGTGAAGAACAAGCGGGCCCTGCTCGATGCCCTGCCA
ATCGAGATGCTGGACAGGCATCATACCCACTTCTGCCCCCTGGAAGGCGAGTCATGGCAAGACTTTCTGC
GGAACAACGCCAAGTCATACCGCTGTGCTCTCCTCTCACATCGCGACGGGGCTAAAGTGCATCTCGGCAC
CCGCCCAACAGAGAAACAGTACGAAACCCTGGAAAATCAGCTCGCGTTCCTGTGTCAGCAAGGCTTCTCC
CTGGAGAACGCACTGTACGCTCTGTCCGCCGTGGGCCACTTTACACTGGGCTGCGTATTGGAGGAACAGG
AGCATCAAGTAGCAAAAGAGGAAAGAGAGACACCTACCACCGATTCTATGCCCCCACTTCTGAGACAAGC
AATTGAGCTGTTCGACCGGCAGGGAGCCGAACCTGCCTTCCTTTTCGGCCTGGAACTAATCATATGTGGC
CTGGAGAAACAGCTAAAGTGCGAAAGCGGCGGGCCGACCGACGCCCTTGACGATTTTGACTTAGACATGC
TCCCAGCCGATGCCCTTGACGATTTTGACCTTGACATGCTCCCCGGGTAAATAACTTCGTATAGTATACA
TTATACGAAGTTATGGATCCGCGGCCGCAAATTCCG
